>Addgene plasmid #62748 | mCherry-KLC3-N-18 | depositor partial sequence | sequence record 103312 | CMV-F
CTTTGTGGTAGTGACGTCAGATCCGCTAGCGCTACCGGACTCAGATCTCGAGCTCAAGCTTCGAATTCAC
CGCCATGTCTGTGCAGGTGGCAGCCCCTGGAAGCACAGGGCTGGGCCCAGAACGCCTGAACCCCGAGGAG
CTGGTGCGGCAGACACGACAGGTTGTACAGGGACTGGAGGCCCTGCGGGCCGAGCACCATAGTCTGGCTG
GGCACCTGGCGGAGGCCCTGGCTGGACCAGGCCCTGTGGCTGGTGTGGAGCTGCTGGAAGAGAAGCAACA
GGTGGTGAACCACTCGCTGGAGGCCATCGAGCTGGGGCTGGGTGAGGCCCAGGTGCTGCTGGCCCTGTCC
GCACACGTGAGTGTGTTGGAGGCTGAGAAGCAGAGGCTACGGGCACAGGCACGGAGGCTAGCCCAAGAGA
ACACATGGCTTCGAGAGGAGCTGGAGGAGACACAGAGGCGACTGCGGGCCAGCGAGGAGGCTGTGGCCCA
GCTGGAAGAGGAGAAGAGCCACCTCCAGTTCCTGGGGCAGCTGAGGCAGTATGACCCGCCCGAGGAGAGC
CAGAGGCCCGAGTCCCCCCCTCGCCGAGACAGCTTGGCATCTCTGTTCCCCAGTGAAGAGGAGGAAAAGA
AAGGTCCTGAGGCAGCAGGAGCAGCAGCCGCGCAGCAGGGTGGCTATGAGATCCCAGCTCGTCTGCGGAC
CCTGCACAACCTGGTGATCCAGTATGCTGGCCAGGGCCGCTATGAGGTGGCAGTTCCCCTATGTCGCCAG
GCTCTGGAGGACCTGGAGCGGAGCTCGGGCCACTGCCATCCTGACGTGGCCACCATGCTCAACATCCTGG
CACTCGTGTACAGGGACCAGAACAAATACAAGGAAGCTACGGAGCTTCTTCACGACGCCCTGCAGATCCG
GGAACAGACGCTGGGTCCTGAACACCCTGCAGTGGCTGCCACCCTCAACAACCTGGCTGTCCTCTATGGA
AAACGTGGACGTTACCGGGAGGCAGACCCCTCTGCCAGCGTGCTCTGGAGATCGTGAGAGGTCTGGTGCA
GACCACCCTGATGTGGCAGCAGCTCACACTGGCCCTACTGGTGCGACAGGCAGTTCAGACGTGGAGCGGC
ACTATGCGCGGGCCTGGACCATCTACAGTCCCTGGGCGGCCAAGATCAATGTGCCGATCTGACCTGTGCT
CAAGCCTCTACTGTGTAACCGG
