>Addgene plasmid #62748 | mCherry-KLC3-N-18 | depositor partial sequence | sequence record 103313 | SV40-R
TTGTGGCCAAAGAGACTTAAGGAACAACCTGCTTCAGGCCTACTGAAGCGATCAGATTCAGCCAGCAGAG
GAGCTATCATGGAGAATCTCAGTCAGAGCTGGCCGGCCCCACTTGAGCCCCCCCAGGGAGGCACAGCAGC
GATAACAACAGCAGCAGGTCTGCGCAGAGCAGTTCCTTCTTTAAGCTCCGGGAATCCATCAGGCGAGGAA
GCGAGAAGCTGGTCTCCCGCCTCCGAGGAGAGGGGCATGGCAGGGGCTGCCGGGATGAAGAGAGCCATGT
CACTCAATATGCTGAACGTGGATGGTCCCAGGGCTGCCGGGACGCAGCTCTCCCAGCTCTCAACCCGGCA
CTGAGTGAGGCCCCTCGGACCCTGAGCATCAGCACACAAGATCTGAGCCCGCGCGGCAGCGCAGGCGGAA
GCGGGGTACCGCGGGCCCGGGATCCACCGGTCGCCACCATGGTGAGCAAGGGCGAGGAGGATAACATGGC
CATCATCAAGGAGTTCATGCGCTTCAAGGTGCACATGGAGGGCTCCGTGAACGGCCACGAGTTCGAGATC
GAGGGCGAGGGCGAGGGCCGCCCCTACGAGGGCACCCAGACCGCCAAGCTGAAGGTGACCAAGGGTGGCC
CCCTGCCCTTCGCCTGGGACATCCTGTCCCCTCAGTTCATGTACGGCTCCAAGGCCTACGTGAAGCACCC
CGCCGACATCCCCGACTACTTGAAGCTGTCCTTCCCCGAGGGCTTCAAGTGGGAGCGCGTGATGAACTTC
GAGGACGGCGGCGTGGTGACCGTGACCCAGGACTCCTCCCTGCAGGACGGCGAGTTCATCTACAAGGTGA
AGCTGCGCGGCACCAACTTCCCCTCCGACGGCCCCGTAATGCAGAAGAAGACCATGGGCTGGGAGGCCTC
CTCCGAGCGGATGTACCCCGAGGACGGCGCCCTGAAGGGCGAGATCAAGCAGAGGCTGAAGCTGAAGGAC
GGCGGCCACTACGACGCTGAGGTCAAGACCACCTACAAGGCCAAGAAGCCCGTGCAGCTGCCCGGCGCCT
ACAACGTCAACATCAAGTTGGACATCACCTCCCACAACGAGGACTACACCATCGTGGAACAGTACGAACG
CGCCGAGGGCCGCCACTCCACCGGCGGCATGGACGAGCTGTACAAGTAAAGCGGCCGCGACTCTAGATCA
TAATCAGCCATACCACATTGTAGAGTGCC
