>Addgene plasmid #62748 | mCherry-KLC3-N-18 | addgene partial sequence | sequence record 121927 | mCherry-R 5'-TTGGTCACCTTCAGCTTGG-3'
CCCTCGCCCTCGATCTCGAACTCGTGGCCGTTCACGGAGCCCTCCATGTGCACCTTGAAGCGCATGAACT
CCTTGATGATGGCCATGTTATCCTCCTCGCCCTTGCTCACCATGGTGGCGACCGGTGGATCCCGGGCCCG
CGGTACCCCGCTTCCGCCTGCGCTGCCGCGCGGGCTCAGATCTTGTGTGCTGATGCTCAGGGTCCGAGGG
GCCTCACTCAGGTGCCGGGTTGAGAGCTGGGAGAGCTGCGTCCGGGCAGCCCTGGGACCATCCACGTTCA
GCATATTGAGTGACATGGCTCTCTTCATCCCGGCAGCCCCTGCCATGCCCTCTCCTCGGAGGCGGGAGAC
CAGCTTCTCGCTTCCTCGCCTGATGGATTCCCGGAGCTTAGAGAAGGAACTGCTCCTGCGCAGGACCTGC
TGCTGTGTATCGCCTGCTGTGCCTCCCTGGGGGGCTCCAAGTGGGGCGGGCAGGGCCTCCTGGCTGAGGA
TCTCCTTGTATAGCTCCTCTGCCTGCTGATACTTGTTCTGTTTCAGG
