[The description below was written by a language model from this plasmid's Addgene catalogue record.]
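Description:
mCherry-KLC3-N-18 is a mammalian expression plasmid built on an N1-type cloning vector, designed to produce a fluorescently labelled kinesin light chain for live-cell or fixed-cell imaging. It is maintained in E. coli as a high-copy plasmid under kanamycin selection, and it carries a neomycin resistance marker so that transfected mammalian cells can be selected with G418 to obtain stable lines. No feature table accompanies the record, so details such as the specific bacterial origin or the elements driving the resistance cassette are not stated.

The insert is mouse KLC3, which the record also lists under the alternative name Kinesin Light Chain 2, with no mutations noted. Transcription is driven by the CMV promoter, a strong constitutive promoter in most mammalian cell types, and the listed 3′ sequencing primer implies an SV40 polyadenylation signal downstream of the coding region. In keeping with the N1 layout, mCherry is supplied by the backbone and sits at the C terminus of the insert, so KLC3 is translated first and is followed by the red fluorescent protein. The "N-18" in the name probably refers to the N1 configuration and the linker length between the two parts, though the record does not define it. mCherry is a monomeric red fluorophore, recorded here with excitation at 587 nm and emission at 610 nm.

The stated purpose is localization: the fusion serves as a marker for visualising the distribution of kinesin light chain in transfected mammalian cells by fluorescence microscopy. The cloning method is recorded as unknown.
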