Addgene plasmid #62748: mCherry-KLC3-N-18
Purpose: Localization: Kinesin Light Chain , N1 Cloning Vector, Excitation:587, Emission:610
Depositing lab: Michael Davidson. Depositing organization: Florida State University, Tallahassee.
Backbone
  Vector backbone: N1 Cloning Vector
  Vector type: Mammalian Expression
  Selectable markers: Neomycin (select with G418)
Growth in bacteria
  Bacterial resistance: Kanamycin, 50 μg/mL
  Growth temperature: 37°C
  Growth strain: DH5alpha
  Copy number: High Copy
Gene/Insert
  Gene/Insert name: KLC3 (alt name: Kinesin Light Chain 2)
  Species: M. musculus (mouse)
  Mutation: none
  Promoter: CMV
  Tag / fusion protein: mCherry (C terminal on backbone)
  Cloning method: Unknown
  Sequencing primers: 5′ CMV-F; 3′ SV40pA-R
Terms and licenses: Academic/Nonprofit Terms; Industry Terms: Not Available to Industry
How to cite: mCherry-KLC3-N-18 was a gift from Michael Davidson (Addgene plasmid # 62748 ; http://n2t.net/addgene:62748 ; RRID:Addgene_62748)
